>Addgene plasmid #45708 | pBp-FGFR2c-K660N | addgene partial sequence | sequence record 65232 | pBABE3 5'-ACCCTAACTGACACACATTCC-3'
CTGGCGAATTCCTACATCACCACTTTGTACAAGAAAGCTGGGTTCTATGTTTTAACACTGCCGTTTATGT
GTGGATACTGAGGAAGGCATGGTTCGTAAGGCATGGGGTCTGGAGAAAAAACAGAATCATCTCCTGAAGA
ACAAGAACTTCTTGTGTCAGGGTAACTAGGTGAATACTGTTCGAGAGGTTGGCTGAGGTCCAAGTATTCC
TCATTGGTTGTGAGAGTGAGAATTCGATCCAAGTCTTCTACCAACTGCTTGAACGTTGGTCTCTGGGAGG
GCACTGCATGCCAACAGTCCCTCATCATCATGTACAGTTCGTTGGTGCAGTTGGCTGGCTTATCCATTCT
GTGTCCTTCCTTCAGCAGCTTAAAAAGTTCCTCCACGGGAATCCCTGGGTAGGGCGAGCCCCCTAAAGTG
AAGATCTCCCACATTAACACCCCGAAGGACCAGACATCACTCTGATGAGTGTATACTCTATCAAACAGGG
CTTCTGGAGCCATCCACTTGACTGGAAGCCGCCCATTGGTGGTATTTTTGTAATAGTCTATATTGTTGAT
ATCTCTGGCGAGTCCAAAGTCTGCTATTTTCATCACATTGTTTTCTGTTACCAAAACATTTCTGGCTGCT
AAATCTCGATGAATACATTTTTGGGAAGCCAAGTACTCCATGCCTCTGGCCAGCTGGTAGGTGCATGACA
CCAAGTCCTTGAAGGTCATCTGCTCCTCAGGAACACGGTTAATGTCATAGGAGTACTCCATCCCGGGTGG
CCTCCGGGCTCGGAGGTATTCTCGGAGGTTGCCTTTAGAGGCATACTCAACTATGACATAGAGAGGCCCA
TCCTGTGTGCAGGCTCCAAGAAGATTTATGATATTCTTGTGTTTCCCAATCATCTTCATCATCTCCATCT
CTGACACCAGATCAGAAAGGTCTTTCTCTGTGGCATCATCTTT
