>Addgene plasmid #45708 | pBp-FGFR2c-K660N | addgene partial sequence | sequence record 65860 | hFGFR2-F1
GGCCCATCCTCCAAGCCGGACTGCCGGCAAATGCCTCCACAGTGGTCGGAGGAGACGTAGAGTTTGTCTG
CAAGGTTTACAGTGATGCCCAGCCCCACATCCAGTGGATCAAGCACGTGGAAAAGAACGGCAGTAAATAC
GGGCCCGACGGGCTGCCCTACCTCAAGGTTCTCAAGGCCGCCGGTGTTAACACCACGGACAAAGAGATTG
AGGTTCTCTATATTCGGAATGTAACTTTTGAGGACGCTGGGGAATATACGTGCTTGGCGGGTAATTCTAT
TGGGATATCCTTTCACTCTGCATGGTTGACAGTTCTGCCAGCGCCTGGAAGAGAAAAGGAGATTACAGCT
TCCCCAGACTACCTGGAGATAGCCATTTACTGCATAGGGGTCTTCTTAATCGCCTGTATGGTGGTAACAG
TCATCCTGTGCCGAATGAAGAACACGACCAAGAAGCCAGACTTCAGCAGCCAGCCGGCTGTGCACAAGCT
GACCAAACGTATCCCCCTGCGGAGACAGGTAACAGTTTCGGCTGAGTCCAGCTCCTCCATGAACTCCAAC
ACCCCGCTGGTGAGGATAACAACACGCCTCTCTTCAACGGCAGACACCCCCATGCTGGCAGGGGTCTCCG
AGTATGAACTTCCAGAGGACCCAAAATGGGAGTTTCCAAGAGATAAGCTGACACTGGGCAAGCCCCTGGG
AGAAGGTTGCTTTGGGCAAGTGGTCATGGCGGAAGCAGTGGGAATTGACAAAGACAAGCCCAAGGAGGCG
GTCACCGTGGCCGTGAAGATGTTGAAAGATGATGCCACAGAGAAAGACCTTTCTGATCTGGTGTCAGAGA
TGGAGATGATGAAGATGATTGGGAAACACAAGAATATCATAAATCTTCTTGGAGCCTGCACACAGGATGG
GCCTCTCTATGTCATAGTTGAGTATGCCTCTAAAGGCAACCTCCGAGAATACCTCCGAGCCCGGAGGCCA
CCCGGGATGGAGTACTCCTATGACATTAACCGTGTTCCTGAGGAGCAGATGACCTTCAAGGACTTGG
