[The description below was written by a language model from this plasmid's Addgene catalogue record.]
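Description:
pBp-FGFR2c-K660N is a retroviral mammalian expression plasmid built on a Gateway-adapted pBabe-puro backbone (about 5.5 kb), carrying a roughly 2.4 kb human FGFR2 cDNA of the IIIc splice isoform for a total size of about 7.9 kb. The insert was introduced by Gateway recombination, so recombination-derived sequences flank the open reading frame. The receptor carries a K660N substitution. The plasmid is propagated in E. coli under ampicillin selection, and transduced or transfected mammalian cells are selected with puromycin. No feature table is provided, so the exact promoters, origin of replication and any epitope tags are not stated. pBabe-type vectors are Moloney murine leukemia virus-derived designs in which the long terminal repeats and packaging signal allow the transcript to be packaged into retroviral particles when the viral proteins are supplied in trans. The 5′ LTR generally drives the inserted gene, and a separate internal promoter expresses the puromycin resistance gene.

The construct is intended for stable, integrated expression of a mutant FGFR2 receptor tyrosine kinase in mammalian cells through retroviral transduction. According to the associated publication title, it comes from a study of inhibitor-sensitive FGFR2 and FGFR3 mutations in lung squamous cell carcinoma. This suggests it was used to examine the functional consequences of the K660N variant and its response to FGFR inhibitors, presumably alongside wild-type and other mutant receptors. The record itself does not describe specific assays or cell lines.
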