Addgene plasmid #45708: pBp-FGFR2c-K660N
Depositing lab: Matthew Meyerson. Depositing organization: Dana-Farber Cancer Institute. Publication: Inhibitor-sensitive FGFR2 and FGFR3 mutations in lung squamous cell carcinoma. Liao RG, Jung J, Tchaicha JH, Wilkerson MD, Sivachenko A, Beauchamp EM, Liu Q, Pugh TJ, Pedamallu CS, Hayes DN, Gray NS, Getz G, Wong KK, Haddad RI, Meyerson M, Hammerman PS. Cancer Res. 2013 Jun 20. 10.1158/0008-5472.CAN-12-3950 PubMed 23786770.
Backbone
  Vector backbone: pBabe puro Gateway
  Backbone size w/o insert (bp): 5500
  Total vector size (bp): 7900
  Modifications to backbone: Gateway cloning sequences flank region with gene insert for use with the Gateway system reagents.
  Vector type: Mammalian Expression, Retroviral
  Selectable markers: Puromycin
Growth in bacteria
  Bacterial resistance: Ampicillin, 100 μg/mL
  Growth temperature: 30°C
  Growth strain: DH5alpha
  Copy number: Unknown
Gene/Insert
  Gene/Insert name: FGFR2 IIIc
  Species: H. sapiens (human)
  Insert size (bp): 2400
  Mutation: K660N
  Entrez Gene: FGFR2 (a.k.a. BBDS, BEK, BFR-1, CD332, CEK3, CFD1, ECT1, JWS, K-SAM, KGFR, TK14, TK25)
  Cloning method: Gateway Cloning
  Sequencing primers: 5′ Gateway reagents; 3′ Gateway reagents
Terms and licenses: Academic/Nonprofit Terms; Industry Terms: Not Available to Industry
How to cite: pBp-FGFR2c-K660N was a gift from Matthew Meyerson (Addgene plasmid # 45708 ; http://n2t.net/addgene:45708 ; RRID:Addgene_45708)
